Addgene plasmid #180422: pSL-1
Purpose: Kan resistant plasmid derived from pBTK402, a broad-host-range plasmid previously shown to replicate in multiple species of bee gut bacteria. It encodes a low level RFP promoter.
Depositing lab: Nancy Moran. Depositing organization: University of Texas at Austin. Publication: Species divergence in gut-restricted bacteria of social bees. Li Y, Leonard SP, Powell JE, Moran NA. Proc Natl Acad Sci U S A. 2022 May 3;119(18):e2115013119. doi: 10.1073/pnas.2115013119. Epub 2022 Apr 25. PubMed 35467987.
Backbone
  Vector backbone: pBTK402
  Backbone manufacturer: Jeffrey Barrick (Addgene plasmid # 110598)
  Vector type: Bacterial Expression
Growth in bacteria
  Bacterial resistance: Kanamycin, 50 μg/mL
  Growth temperature: 37°C
  Growth strain: DH5alpha
  Copy number: Low Copy
Gene/Insert
  Gene/Insert name: Red Chromprotein gene
Resource information
  A portion of this plasmid was derived from a plasmid made by: plasmid pSL1 was built by replacing the RFP dropout in pBTK402 Jeffrey Barrick (Addgene plasmid # 110598) with the E1010 Red Chromprotein gene from part BBa_E1010 from the iGem registry.
Terms and licenses: Academic/Nonprofit Terms; Industry Terms: Not Available to Industry
How to cite: pSL-1 was a gift from Nancy Moran (Addgene plasmid # 180422 ; http://n2t.net/addgene:180422 ; RRID:Addgene_180422)
