[The description below was written by a language model from this plasmid's Addgene catalogue record and pLannotate feature annotations shown in this document.]
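Description:
pSL-1 is a low-copy, broad-host-range bacterial expression plasmid derived from pBTK402, a backbone previously shown to replicate in several species of bee gut bacteria. The full 7,616 nt sequence shows that its maintenance functions come from RSF1010. These include the oriV replication origin, which depends on the plasmid-encoded RepA, RepB and RepC proteins, all of which are annotated (RepC as a fragment match). An R1162-like antisense RNA that belongs to this replicon family's regulatory machinery is also annotated. Because the replicon supplies its own replication proteins, it is largely independent of host factors, which explains its wide host range. The plasmid also carries the RSF1010 oriT together with the mobB and mobC mobilisation genes, so it can be transferred by conjugation when a helper conjugative system supplies the mating functions. Selection is by kanamycin, through an aph(3')-Ia aminoglycoside phosphotransferase gene.

The payload is a red reporter. According to the record, the plasmid was built by replacing the RFP dropout cassette of pBTK402 with the iGEM registry part E1010. The catalogue calls this part a red chromoprotein gene, while the sequence annotation identifies it as mRFP1, the monomeric Discosoma-derived red fluorescent protein. The coding sequence is followed by tandem rrnB T1 and T7Te transcription terminators. The promoter is not annotated in the feature table, and the record says only that RFP is expressed at a low level. The record describes the construct simply as a kanamycin-resistant, weakly RFP-expressing plasmid, and it comes from work on species divergence among gut-restricted bacteria of social bees. This is consistent with use as a selectable, visually traceable marker plasmid for bee gut bacterial strains, although the record does not state the specific application.
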