Features (pLannotate 1.2.2; 12 found; start..end, strand, type, name):
    879..1289    -  CDS            mobB: MOBB2_ECOLX - Protein predicted: Swiss-Prot protein existence level 4. This protein is essential to promote the specific transfer of the plasmid in the presence of conjugative plasmids. From Escherichia coli.
   2118..2205    -  oriT           RSF1010 oriT: origin of transfer of the broad-host-range plasmid RSF1010 (Scholz et al., 1989)
   2236..2517    +  CDS            mobC: MOBC_ECOLX - Protein predicted: Swiss-Prot protein existence level 4. This protein is essential to promote the specific transfer of the plasmid in the presence of conjugative plasmids. From Escherichia coli.
   2547..2941    +  rep_origin     RSF1010 oriV: replication origin of the broad-host-range plasmid RSF1010; requires the RSF1010 RepA/B/C proteins for replication (Scholz et al., 1989)
   3478..4152    +  CDS            mRFP1: mRFP1 is a basic (constitutively fluorescent) red fluorescent protein published in 2002, derived from Discosoma sp.. It is reported to be a somewhat slowly-maturing monomer with low acid sensitivity.
   4175..4246    +  terminator     rrnB T1 terminator: transcription terminator T1 from the E. coli rrnB gene
   4262..4289    +  terminator     T7Te terminator: phage T7 early transcription terminator
   4346..5161    -  CDS            KanR: aminoglycoside phosphotransferase; aph(3')-Ia; confers resistance to kanamycin in bacteria or G418 (Geneticin®) in eukaryotes
   5336..6187    -  CDS            RSF1010 RepC (fragment): replication protein C of the broad-host-range plasmid RSF1010 (Scholz et al., 1989); repC
   6174..7013    -  CDS            RSF1010 RepA: replication protein A of the broad-host-range plasmid RSF1010 (Scholz et al., 1989); repA
   7005..7079    -  ncRNA          Plasmid R1162: Accession: RF00043 - R1162-like plasmid antisense RNA
   7524..879     -  CDS            RSF1010 RepB (across the origin): replication protein B of the broad-host-range plasmid RSF1010 (Scholz et al., 1989); repB
>Addgene plasmid #180422 | pSL-1 | addgene full sequence | sequence record 357215 | Addgene NGS Result
CAGACCCATGACCTTGCTGACGGTGCGCTCGATGTAATCCGCTTCGTGGCCGGGCTTGCGCTCTGCCAGC
GCTGGGCTGGCCTCGGCCATGGCCTTGCCGATTTCCTCGGCACTGCGGCCCCGGCTGGCCAGCTTCTGCG
CGGCGATAAAGTCGCACTTGCTGAGGTCATCACCGAAGCGCTTGACCAGCCCGGCCATCTCGCTGCGGTA
CTCGTCCAGCGCCGTGCGCCGGTGGCGGCTAAGCTGCCGCTCGGGCAGTTCGAGGCTGGCCAGCCTGCGG
GCCTTCTCCTGCTGCCGCTGGGCCTGCTCGATCTGCTGGCCAGCCTGCTGCACCAGCGCCGGGCCAGCGG
TGGCGGTCTTGCCCTTGGATTCACGCAGCAGCACCCACGGCTGATAACCGGCGCGGGTGGTGTGCTTGTC
CTTGCGGTTGGTGAAGCCCGCCAAGCGGCCATAGTGGCGGCTGTCGGCGCTGGCCGGGTCGGCGTCGTAC
TCGCTGGCCAGCGTCCGGGCAATCTGCCCCCGAAGTTCACCGCCTGCGGCGTCGGCCACCTTGACCCATG
CCTGATAGTTCTTCGGGCTGGTTTCCACTACCAGGGCAGGCTCCCGGCCCTCGGCTTTCATGTCATCCAG
GTCAAACTCGCTGAGGTCGTCCACCAGCACCAGACCATGCCGCTCCTGCTCGGCGGGCCTGATATACACG
TCATTGCCCTGGGCATTCATCCGCTTGAGCCATGGCGTGTTCTGGAGCACTTCGGCGGCTGACCATTCCC
GGTTCATCATCTGGCCGGTGGTGGCGTCCCTGACGCCGATATCGAAGCGCTCACAGCCCATGGCCTTGAG
CTGTCGGCCTATGGCCTGCAAAGTCCTGTCGTTCTTCATCGGGCCACCAAGCGCAGCCAGATCGAGCCGT
CCTCGGTTGTCAGTGGCGTCAGGTCGAGCAAGAGCAACGATGCGATCAGCAGCACCACCGTAGGCATCAT
GGAAGCCAGCATCACGGTTAGCCATAGCTTCCAGTGCCACCCCCGCGACGCGCTCCGGGCGCTCTGCGCG
GCGCTGCTCACCTCGGCGGCTACCTCCCGCAACTCTTTGGCCAGCTCCACCCATGCCGCCCCTGTCTGGC
GCTGGGCTTTCAGCCACTCCGCCGCCTGCGCCTCGCTGGCCTGCTGGGTCTGGCTCATGACCTGCCGGGC
TTCGTCGGCCAGTGTCGCCATGCTCTGGGCCAGCGGTTCGATCTGCTCCGCTAACTCGTTGATGCCTCTG
GATTTCTTCACTCTGTCGATTGCGTTCATGGTCTATTGCCTCCCGGTATTCCTGTAAGTCGATGATCTGG
GCGTTGGCGGTGTCGATGTTCAGGGCCACGTCTGCCCGGTCGGTGCGGATGCCCCGGCCTTCCATCTCCA
CCACGTTCGGCCCCAGGTGAACACCGGGCAGGCGCTCGATGCCCTGCGCCTCAAGTGTTCTGTGGTCAAT
GCGGGCGTCGTGGCCAGCCCGCTCTAATGCCCGGTTGGCATGGTCGGCCCATGCCTCGCGGGTCTGCTCA
AGCCATGCCTTGGGCTTGAGCGCTTCGGTCTTCTGTGCCCCGCCCTTCTCCGGGGTCTTGCCGTTGTACC
GCTTGAACCACTGAGCGGCGGGCCGCTCGATGCCGTCATTGATCCGCTCGGAGATCATCAGGTGGCAGTG
CGGGTTCTCGCCGCCACCGGCATGGATGGCCAGCGTATACGGCAGGCGCTCGGCACCGGTCAGGTGCTGG
GCGAACTCGGACGCCAGCGCCTTCTGCTGGTCGAGGGTCAGCTCGACCGGCAGGGCAAATTCGACCTCCT
TGAACAGCCGCCCATTGGCGCGTTCATACAGGTCGGCAGCATCCCAGTAGTCGGCGGGCCGCTCGACGAA
CTCCGGCATGTGCCCGGATTCGGCGTGCAAGACTTCATCCATGTCGCGGGCATACTTGCCTTCGCGCTGG
ATGTAGTCGGCCTTGGCCCTGGCCGATTGGCCGCCCGACCTGCTGCCGGTTTTCGCCGTAAGGTGATAAA
TCGCCATGCTGCCTCGCTGTTGCTTTTGCTTTTCGGCTCCATGCAATGGCCCTCGGAGAGCGCACCGCCC
GAAGGGTGGCCGTTAGGCCAGTTTCTCGAAGAGAAACCGGTAAGTGCGCCCTCCCCTACAAAGTAGGGTC
GGGATTGCCGCCGCTGTGCCTCCATGATAGCCTACGAGACAGCACATTAACAATGGGGTGTCAAGATGGT
TAAGGGGAGCAACAAGGCGGCGGATCGGCTGGCCAAGCTCGAAGAACAACGAGCGCGAATCAATGCCGAA
ATTCAGCGGGTGCGGGCAAGGGAACAGCAGCAAGAGCGCAAGAACGAAACAAGGCGCAAGGTGCTGGTGG
GGGCCATGATTTTGGCCAAGGTGAACAGCAGCGAGTGGCCGGAGGATCGGCTCATGGCGGCAATGGATGC
GTACCTTGAACGCGACCACGACCGCGCCTTGTTCGGTCTGCCGCCACGCCAGAAGGATGAGCCGGGCTGA
ATGATCGACCGAGACAGGCCCTGCGGGGCTGCACACGCGCCCCCACCCTTCGGGTAGGGGGAAAGGCCGC
TAAAGCGGCTAAAAGCGCTCCAGCGTATTTCTGCGGGGTTTGGTGTGGGGTTTAGCGGGCTTTGCCCGCC
TTTCCCCCTGCCGCGCAGCGGTGGGGCGGTGTGTAGCCTAGCGCAGCGAATAGACCAGCTATCCGGCCTC
TGGCCGGGCATATTGGGCAAGGGCAGCAGCGCCCCACAAGGGCGCTGATAACCGCGCCTAGTGGATTATT
CTTAGATAATCATGGATGGATTTTTCCAACACCCCGCCAGCCCCCGCCCCTGCTGGGTTTGCAGGTTTGG
GGGCGTGACAGTTATTGCAGGGGTTCGTGACAGTTATTGCAGGGGGGCGTGACAGTTATTGCAGGGGTTC
GTGACAGTTAGTACGGGAGTGACGGGCACTGGCTGGCAATGTCTAGCAACGGCAGGCATTTCGGCTGAGG
GTAAAAGAACTTTCCGCTAAGCGATAGACTGTATGTAAACACAGTATTGCAAGGACGCGGAACATGCCTC
ATGTGGCGGCCAGGACGGCCAGCCGGGATCGGGATACTGGTCGTTACCAGAGCCACCGACCCGAGCAAAC
CCTTCTCTATCAGATCGTTGACGAGTATTACCCGGCATTCGCTGCGCTTATGGCAGAGCAGGGAAAGGAA
TTGCCGGGCTATGTGCAACGGGAATTTGAAGAATTTCTCCAATGCGGGCGGCTGGAGCATGGCTTTCTAC
GGGTTCGCTGCGAGTCTTGCCACGCCGAGCACCTGGTCGCTTTCAGAAATCAATCTAAAGTATATATGAG
TAAACTTGGTCTGACAGGCCCCTTGAGACCAGCTTTGGCAGTTTATTCTTGACATGTAGTGAGGGGGCTG
GTATAATCACATAGTACTGTTATACAGAAACAGAGGAGATATTACATATGGCTTCCTCCGAAGACGTTAT
CAAAGAGTTCATGCGTTTCAAAGTTCGTATGGAAGGTTCCGTTAACGGTCACGAGTTCGAAATCGAAGGT
GAAGGTGAAGGTCGTCCGTACGAAGGTACCCAGACCGCTAAACTGAAAGTTACCAAAGGTGGTCCGCTGC
CGTTCGCTTGGGACATCCTGTCCCCGCAGTTCCAGTACGGTTCCAAAGCTTACGTTAAACACCCGGCTGA
CATCCCGGACTACCTGAAACTGTCCTTCCCGGAAGGTTTCAAATGGGAACGTGTTATGAACTTCGAAGAC
GGTGGTGTTGTTACCGTTACCCAGGACTCCTCCCTGCAAGACGGTGAGTTCATCTACAAAGTTAAACTGC
GTGGTACCAACTTCCCGTCCGACGGTCCGGTTATGCAGAAAAAAACCATGGGTTGGGAAGCTTCCACCGA
ACGTATGTACCCGGAAGACGGTGCTCTGAAAGGTGAAATCAAAATGCGTCTGAAACTGAAAGACGGTGGT
CACTACGACGCTGAAGTTAAAACCACCTACATGGCTAAAAAACCGGTTCAGCTGCCGGGTGCTTACAAAA
CCGACATCAAACTGGACATCACCTCCCACAACGAAGACTACACCATCGTTGAACAGTACGAACGTGCTGA
AGGTCGTCACTCCACCGGCGCTTAATATAAGGATCTCCAGGCATCAAATAAAACGAAAGGCTCAGTCGAA
AGACTGGGCCTTTCGTTTTATCTGTTGTTTGTCGGTGAACGCTCTCTACTAGAGTCACACTGGCTCACCT
TCGGGTGGGCCTTTCTGCGTTTATAAGTCGGTCTCACCGAGCGGCCGCGTGTTACAACCAATTAACCAAT
TCTGATTAGAAAAACTCATCGAGCATCAAATGAAACTGCAATTTATTCATATCAGGATTATCAATACCAT
ATTTTTGAAAAAGCCGTTTCTGTAATGAAGGAGAAAACTCACCGAGGCAGTTCCATAGGATGGCAAGATC
CTGGTATCGGTCTGCGATTCCGACTCGTCCAACATCAATACAACCTATTAATTTCCCCTCGTCAAAAATA
AGGTTATCAAGTGAGAAATCACCATGAGTGACGACTGAATCCGGTGAGAATGGCAAAAGCTTATGCATTT
CTTTCCAGACTTGTTCAACAGGCCAGCCATTACGCTCGTCATCAAAATCACTCGCATCAACCAAACCGTT
ATTCATTCGTGATTGCGCCTGAGCGAGGCGAAATACGCGATCGCTGTTAAAAGGACAATTACAAACAGGA
ATCGAATGCAACCGGCGCAGGAACACTGCCAGCGCATCAACAATATTTTCACCTGAATCAGGATATTCTT
CTAATACCTGGAATGCTGTTTTCCCGGGGATCGCAGTGGTGAGTAACCATGCATCATCAGGAGTACGGAT
AAAATGCTTGATGGTCGGAAGAGGCATAAATTCCGTCAGCCAGTTTAGTCTGACCATCTCATCTGTAACA
TCATTGGCAACGCTACCTTTGCCATGTTTCAGAAACAACTCTGGCGCATCGGGCTTCCCATACAATCGAT
AGATTGTCGCACCTGATTGCCCGACATTATCGCGAGCCCATTTATACCCATATAAATCAGCATCCATGTT
GGAATTTAATCGCGGCCTGGAGCAAGACGTTTCCCGTTGAATATGGCTCATAACACCCCTTGTATTACTG
TTTATGTAAGCAGACAGTTTTATTGTTCATGATGATATATTTTTATCTTGTGCAATGTAACATCAGAGAT
TTTGAGACACAACGTGGCTTTGTTGAATAAATCGAACTTTTGCTGAGTTGAAGGATCAGTCATGACCAAA
ATCCCTTAACGTGAGTCAGCCTGCCGCCTTGGGCCGGGTGATGTCGTACTTGCCCGCCGCGAACTCGGTT
ACCGTCCAGCCCAGCGCGACCAGCTCCGGCAACGCCTCGCGCACCCGCTGGCGGCGCTTGCGCATGGTCG
AACCACTGGCCTCTGACGGCCAGACATAGCCGCACAAGGTATCTATGGAAGCCTTGCCGGTTTTGCCGGG
GTCGATCCAGCCACACAGCCGCTGGTGCAGCAGGCGGGCGGTTTCGCTGTCCAGCGCCCGCACCTCGTCC
ATGCTGATGCGCACATGCTGGCCGCCACCCATGACGGCCTGCGCGATCAAGGGGTTCAGGGCCACGTACA
GGCGCCCGTCCGCCTCGTCGCTGGCGTACTCCGACAGCAGCCGAAACCCCTGCCGCTTGCGGCCATTCTG
GGCGATGATGGATACCTTCCAAAGGCGCTCGATGCAGTCCTGTATGTGCTTGAGCGCCCCACCACTATCG
ACCTCTGCCCCGATTTCCTTTGCCAGCGCCCGATAGCTACCTTTGACCACCATGGCATCAGCGGTGACGG
CCTCCCACTTGGGTTCCAGGAACAGCCGGAGCTGCCGTCCGCCTTCGGTCTTGGGTTCCGGGCCAAGCAC
TAGGCCATTAGGCCCAGCCATGGCCACCAGCCCTTGCAGGATGCGCAGATCATCAGCGCCCAGCGGCTCC
GGGCCGCTGAACTCGATCCGCTTGCCGTCGCCGTAGTCATACGTCACGTCCAGCTTGCTGCGCTTGCGCT
CGCCCCGCTTGAGGGCACGGAACAGGCCGGGGGCCAGACAGTGCGCCGGGTCGTGCCGGACGTGGCTGAG
GCTGTGCTTGTTCTTAGGCTTCACCACGGGGCACCCCCTTGCTCTTGCGCTGCCTCTCCAGCACGGCGGG
CTTGAGCACCCCGCCGTCATGCCGCCTGAACCACCGATCAGCGAACGGTGCGCCATAGTTGGCCTTGCTC
ACACCGAAGCGGACGAAGAACCGGCGCTGGTCGTCGTCCACACCCCATTCCTCGGCCTCGGCGCTGGTCA
TGCTCGACAGGTAGGACTGCCAGCGGATGTTATCGACCAGTACCGAGCTGCCCCGGCTGGCCTGCTGCTG
GTCGCCTGCGCCCATCATGGCCGCGCCCTTGCTGGCATGGTGCAGGAACACGATAGAGCACCCGGTATCG
GCGGCGATGGCCTCCATGCGACCGATGACCTGGGCCATGGGGCCGCTGGCGTTTTCTTCCTCGATGTGGA
ACCGGCGCAGCGTGTCCAGCACCATCAGGCGGCGGCCCTCGGCGGCGCGCTTGAGGCCGTCGAACCACTC
CGGGGCCATGATGTTGGGCAGGCTGCCGATCAGCGGCTGGATCAGCAGGCCGTCAGCCACGGCTTGCCGT
TCCTCGGCGCTGAGGTGCGCCCCAAGGGCGTGCAGGCGGTGATGAATGGCGGTGGGCGGGTCTTCGGCGG
GCAGGTAGATCACCGGGCCGGTGGGCAGTTCGCCCACCTCCAGCAGATCCGGCCCGCCTGCAATCTGTGC
GGCCAGTTGCAGGGCCAGCATGGATTTACCGGCACCACCGGGCGACACCAGCGCCCCGACCGTACCGGCC
ACCATGTTGGGCAAAACGTAGTCCAGCGGTGGCGGCGCTGCTGCGAACGCCTCCAGAATATTGATAGGCT
TATGGGTAGCCATTGATTGCCTCCTTTGCAGGCAGTTGGTGGTTAGGCGCTGGCGGGGTCACTACCCCCG
CCCTGCGCCGCTCTGAGTTCTTCCAGGCACTCGCGCAGCGCCTCGTATTCGTCGTCGGTCAGCCAGAACT
TGCGCTGACGCATCCCTTTGGCCTTCATGCGCTCGGCATATCGCGCTTGGCGTACAGCGTCAGGGCTGGC
CAGCAGGTCGCCGGTCTGCTTGTCCTTTTGGTCTTTCATATCAGTCACCGAGAAACTTGCCGGGGCCGAA
AGGCTTGTCTTCGCGGAACAAGGACAAGGTGCAGCCGTCAAGGTTAAGGCTGGCCATATCAGCGACTGAA
AAGCGGCCAGCCTCGGCCTTGTTTGACGTATAACCAAAGCCACCGGGCAACCAATAGCCCTTGTCACTTT
TGATCAGGTAGACCGACCCTGAAGCGCTTTTTTCGTATTCCATAAAACCCCCTTCTGTGCGTGAGTACTC
ATAGTATAACAGGCGTGAGTACCAACGCAAGCACTACATGCTGAAATCTGGCCCGCCCCTGTCCATGCCT
CGCTGGCGGGGTGCCGGTGCCCGTGCCAGCTCGGCCCGCGCAAGCTGGACGCTGGG
